Addgene plasmid #242119: pKC066_pLVX_TetON_RRM34_MxTP
Purpose: Tet- or Dox-inducible expression of PABPC1 RRM34 fused to MxTP
Depositing lab: Fei Chen. Depositing organization: Broad Institute. Publication: A genetically encoded device for transcriptome storage in mammalian cells. Chao YK, Wu M, Gong Q, Chen F. Science. 2026 Jan 15:eadz9353. doi: 10.1126/science.adz9353. PubMed 41538410.
Backbone
  Vector backbone: pLVX
  Vector type: Lentiviral
  Selectable markers: Puromycin
Growth in bacteria
  Bacterial resistance: Ampicillin, 100 μg/mL
  Growth temperature: 37°C
  Growth strain: NEB Stable
  Copy number: High Copy
Gene/Insert
  Gene/Insert name: PABPC1 RRM34_MxTP
  Species: H. sapiens (human)
  Mutation: PABPC1 aa 191-470
  Entrez Gene: PABPC1 (a.k.a. PAB1, PABP, PABP1, PABPC2, PABPL1)
  Promoter: TRE3GS
  Cloning method: Gibson Cloning
Terms and licenses: Academic/Nonprofit Terms; Industry Terms: Not Available to Industry
Depositor comments: Includes Tet-On3G
How to cite: pKC066_pLVX_TetON_RRM34_MxTP was a gift from Fei Chen (Addgene plasmid # 242119 ; http://n2t.net/addgene:242119 ; RRID:Addgene_242119)
