[The description below was written by a language model from this plasmid's Addgene catalogue record and pLannotate feature annotations shown in this document.]
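Description:
pKC066_pLVX_TetON_RRM34_MxTP is an all-in-one, doxycycline-inducible lentiviral transfer plasmid built on the pLVX backbone. In bacteria it is maintained through a high-copy ColE1/pUC-type origin and an ampicillin resistance gene (β-lactamase). The annotated viral portion carries the usual HIV-1-derived elements: LTR sequences at both ends, the Ψ packaging signal with a gag fragment, the Rev response element for nuclear export of the genomic RNA, the cPPT/CTS, and a WPRE near the 3' end to improve transcript expression. These allow the region between the LTRs to be packaged and integrated into mammalian target cells when packaging functions are supplied separately.

The payload is a fragment of human PABPC1 (poly(A)-binding protein, amino acids 191–470, covering RRM3 and RRM4) fused to a module called MxTP. The record does not define MxTP. The feature table annotates only the PABPC1 part of the open reading frame, so the unannotated stretch downstream presumably holds the fusion partner. This fusion is driven by the TRE3GS promoter, a third-generation Tet-responsive promoter, and is oriented opposite to the rest of the viral genome, with an SV40 polyadenylation signal lying just beyond it. In the other direction, a human PGK promoter constitutively expresses the Tet-On 3G transactivator, which binds TRE3GS only when doxycycline is present, and an SV40 promoter drives puromycin N-acetyltransferase for selection of transduced cells. The plasmid is intended for making stable cell lines with inducible expression of the RRM34–MxTP fusion, and it was deposited with work on a genetically encoded device for transcriptome storage in mammalian cells.
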