Features (pLannotate 1.2.2; 25 found; start..end, strand, type, name):
      1..589     +  rep_origin     ori: high-copy-number ColE1/pMB1/pBR322/pUC origin of replication
    772..864     +  CDS            lacI (fragment): lac repressor; lacI; The lac repressor binds to the lac operator to inhibit transcription in E. coli. This inhibition can be relieved by adding lactose or isopropyl-β-D-thiogalactopyranoside (IPTG).
    877..898     +  protein_bind   CAP binding site: CAP binding activates transcription in the presence of cAMP. E. coli catabolite activator protein
    913..943     +  promoter       lac promoter: promoter for the E. coli lac operon
    951..967     +  protein_bind   lac operator: The lac repressor binds to the lac operator to inhibit transcription in E. coli. This inhibition can be relieved by adding lactose or isopropyl-β-D-thiogalactopyranoside (IPTG). lac repressor encoded by lacI
   1119..1376    -  LTR            5' LTR (truncated): truncated 5' long terminal repeat (LTR) from HIV-1
   1424..1942    -  CDS            nef (fragment): NEF_HV1BR - Experimental evidence at protein level: Swiss-Prot protein existence level 1. Extracellular Nef protein targets CD4(+) T-lymphocytes for apoptosis by interacting with CXCR4 surface receptors (PubMed:14990729). From Human immunodeficiency virus type 1 group M subtype B (isolate BRU/LAI) (HIV-1).
   1959..2547    -  misc_feature   WPRE: woodchuck hepatitis virus posttranscriptional regulatory element
   2561..3160    -  CDS            PuroR: puromycin N-acetyltransferase; pac from Streptomyces alboniger; confers resistance to puromycin
   3169..3498    -  promoter       SV40 promoter: SV40 enhancer and early promoter
   3509..4255    -  CDS            Tet-On® 3G: modified rtTA protein that binds tightly to promoters containing the tet operator in the presence of doxycycline
   4274..4784    -  promoter       hPGK promoter: human phosphoglycerate kinase 1 promoter
   4801..5168    +  promoter       TRE3GS promoter: 3rd-generation Tet-responsive promoter that can be activated by binding of Tet-On® 3G, modified to eliminate binding sites for endogenous mammalian transcription factors
   5166..5735    +  CDS            PABPC1 (fragment): PABP1_HUMAN - Also known as PAB1, PABP1, PABPC2. Experimental evidence at protein level: Swiss-Prot protein existence level 1. (Microbial infection) Positively regulates the replication of dengue virus (DENV). From Homo sapiens (Human).
   5991..6125    -  polyA_signal   SV40 poly(A) signal: SV40 polyadenylation signal
   6169..6284    -  misc_feature   cPPT/CTS: central polypurine tract and central termination sequence of HIV-1 (lacking the first T)
   6299..6399    -  CDS            Rev (fragment): human immunodeficiency virus 1 (HIV-1) Rev protein; rev; enhances nuclear export of unspliced and incompletely spliced viral mRNAs
   6776..7009    -  misc_feature   RRE: The Rev response element (RRE) of HIV-1 allows for Rev-dependent mRNA export from the nucleus to the cytoplasm.
   7184..7522    -  CDS            HIV-1 gag (fragment): gag protein from human immunodeficiency virus 1; gag
   7506..7631    -  misc_feature   HIV-1 Ψ: packaging signal of human immunodeficiency virus type 1
   7678..7935    -  LTR            5' LTR (truncated): truncated 5' long terminal repeat (LTR) from HIV-1
   7983..8312    -  CDS            nef (fragment): NEF_HV1BR - Experimental evidence at protein level: Swiss-Prot protein existence level 1. Extracellular Nef protein targets CD4(+) T-lymphocytes for apoptosis by interacting with CXCR4 surface receptors (PubMed:14990729). From Human immunodeficiency virus type 1 group M subtype B (isolate BRU/LAI) (HIV-1).
   8479..8613    -  polyA_signal   SV40 poly(A) signal: SV40 polyadenylation signal
   8661..8765    +  promoter       AmpR promoter: bla
   8766..9626    +  CDS            AmpR: β-lactamase; bla; confers resistance to ampicillin, carbenicillin, and related antibiotics
>Addgene plasmid #242119 | pKC066_pLVX_TetON_RRM34_MxTP | addgene full sequence | sequence record 488920 | Addgene NGS Result
TTGAGATCCTTTTTTTCTGCGCGTAATCTGCTGCTTGCAAACAAAAAAACCACCGCTACCAGCGGTGGTT
TGTTTGCCGGATCAAGAGCTACCAACTCTTTTTCCGAAGGTAACTGGCTTCAGCAGAGCGCAGATACCAA
ATACTGTTCTTCTAGTGTAGCCGTAGTTAGGCCACCACTTCAAGAACTCTGTAGCACCGCCTACATACCT
CGCTCTGCTAATCCTGTTACCAGTGGCTGCTGCCAGTGGCGATAAGTCGTGTCTTACCGGGTTGGACTCA
AGACGATAGTTACCGGATAAGGCGCAGCGGTCGGGCTGAACGGGGGGTTCGTGCACACAGCCCAGCTTGG
AGCGAACGACCTACACCGAACTGAGATACCTACAGCGTGAGCTATGAGAAAGCGCCACGCTTCCCGAAGG
GAGAAAGGCGGACAGGTATCCGGTAAGCGGCAGGGTCGGAACAGGAGAGCGCACGAGGGAGCTTCCAGGG
GGAAACGCCTGGTATCTTTATAGTCCTGTCGGGTTTCGCCACCTCTGACTTGAGCGTCGATTTTTGTGAT
GCTCGTCAGGGGGGCGGAGCCTATGGAAAAACGCCAGCAACGCGGCCTTTTTACGGTTCCTGGCCTTTTG
CTGGCCTTTTGCTCACATGTTCTTTCCTGCGTTATCCCCTGATTCTGTGGATAACCGTATTACCGCCTTT
GAGTGAGCTGATACCGCTCGCCGCAGCCGAACGACCGAGCGCAGCGAGTCAGTGAGCGAGGAAGCGGAAG
AGCGCCCAATACGCAAACCGCCTCTCCCCGCGCGTTGGCCGATTCATTAATGCAGCTGGCACGACAGGTT
TCCCGACTGGAAAGCGGGCAGTGAGCGCAACGCAATTAATGTGAGTTAGCTCACTCATTAGGCACCCCAG
GCTTTACACTTTATGCTTCCGGCTCGTATGTTGTGTGGAATTGTGAGCGGATAACAATTTCACACAGGAA
ACAGCTATGACCATGATTACGCCAAGCTCTAGCTAGAGGTCGACGGTAAACGCTAGCAATGTCAAGGCCT
CTCACTCTCTGATATTCATTTCTTTGCAAGTTATAAATACTGAATAATAAGATGACATGAACTACTACTG
CTAGAGATTTTCCACACTGACTAAAAGGGTCTGAGGGATCTCTAGTTACCAGAGTCACACAACAGACGGG
CACACACTACTTGAAGCACTCAAGGCAAGCTTTATTGAGGCTTAAGCAGTGGGTTCCCTAGTTAGCCAGA
GAGCTCCCAGGCTCAGATCTGGTCTAACCAGAGAGACCCAGTACAGGCAAAAAGCAGCTGCTTATATGCA
GGATCTGAGGGCTCGCCACTCCCCAGTCCCGCCCAGGCCACGCCTCCCTGGAAAGTCCCCAGCGGAAAGT
CCCTTGTAGCAAGCTCGATATCAGCAGTTCTTGAAGTACTCCGGATGCAGCTCTCGGGCCACGTGATGAA
ATGCTAGGCGGCTGTCAAACCTCCACTCTAACACTTCTCTCTCCGGGTCATCCATCCCATGCAGGCTCAC
AGGGTGTAACAAGCTGGTGTTCTCTCCTTTATTGGCCTCTTCTACCTTATCTGGCTCAACTGGTACTAGC
TTGTAGCACCATCCAAAGGTCAGTGGATATCTGACCCCTGGCCCTGGTGTGTAGTTCTGCTAATCAGGGA
AGTAGCCTTGTGTGTGGTAGATCCACAGATCAAGGATATCTTGTCTTCGTTGGGAGTGAATTAGCCCTTC
CAGTCCCCTCTTTTCTTTTAAAAAGTGGCTAAGATCTACAGCTGCCTTGTAAGTCATTGGTCTTAAAGGT
ACCTGAGGTGTGACTGGAAAACCCACCTCCTCCTCCTCTTGTGCTTCTAGCCAGGCACAATCAGCATTGG
TAGCTGCTGTATTGCTACTTGTGATTGCTCCATGTTTTTCTAGGTCTCGACTGCAGAATTAATTCCAGGC
GGGGAGGCGGCCCAAAGGGAGATCCGACTCGTCTGAGGGCGAAGGCGAAGACGCGGAAGAGGCCGCAGAG
CCGGCAGCAGGCCGCGGGAAGGAAGGTCCGCTGGATTGAGGGCCGAAGGGACGTAGCAGAAGGACGTCCC
GCGCAGAATCCAGGTGGCAACACAGGCGAGCAGCCATGGAAAGGACGTCAGCTTCCCCGACAACACCACG
GAATTGTCAGTGCCCAACAGCCGAGCCCCTGTCCAGCAGCGGGCAAGGCAGGCGGCGATGAGTTCCGCCG
TGGCAATAGGGAGGGGGAAAGCGAAAGTCCCGGAAAGGAGCTGACAGGTGGTGGCAATGCCCCAACCAGT
GGGGGTTGCGTCAGCAAACACAGTGCACACCACGCCACGTTGCCTGACAACGGGCCACAACTCCTCATAA
AGAGACAGCAACCAGGATTTATACAAGGAGGAGAAAATGAAAGCCATACGGGAAGCAATAGCATGATACA
AAGGCATTAAAGCAGCGTATCCACATAGCGTAAAAGGAGCAACATAGTTAAGAATACCAGTCAATCTTTC
ACAAATTTTGTAATCCAGAGGTTGATTGTTCCAGACGCGTTCAGGCACCGGGCTTGCGGGTCATGCACCA
GGTGCGCGGTCCTTCGGGCACCTCGACGTCGGCGGTGACGGTGAAGCCGAGCCGCTCGTAGAAGGGGAGG
TTGCGGGGCGCGGAGGTCTCCAGGAAGGCGGGCACCCCGGCGCGCTCGGCCGCCTCCACTCCGGGGAGCA
CGACGGCGCTGCCCAGACCCTTGCCCTGGTGGTCGGGCGAGACGCCGACGGTGGCCAGGAACCACGCGGG
CTCCTTGGGCCGGTGCGGCGCCAGGAGGCCTTCCATCTGTTGCTGCGCGGCCAGCCGGGAACCGCTCAAC
TCGGCCATGCGCGGGCCGATCTCGGCGAACACCGCCCCCGCTTCGACGCTCTCCGGCGTGGTCCAGACCG
CCACCGCGGCGCCGTCGTCCGCGACCCACACCTTGCCGATGTCGAGCCCGACGCGCGTGAGGAAGAGTTC
TTGCAGCTCGGTGACCCGCTCGATGTGGCGGTCCGGGTCGACGGTGTGGCGCGTGGCGGGGTAGTCGGCG
AACGCGGCGGCGAGGGTGCGTACGGCCCGGGGGACGTCGTCGCGGGTGGCGAGGCGCACCGTGGGCTTGT
ACTCGGTCATGGTCGCGTTTTGCAAAAGCCTAGGCCTCCAAAAAAGCCTCCTCACTACTTCTGGAATAGC
TCAGAGGCCGAGGCGGCCTCGGCCTCTGCATAAATAAAAAAAATTAGTCAGCCATGGGGCGGAGAATGGG
CGGAACTGGGCGGAGTTAGGGGCGGGATGGGCGGAGTTAGGGGCGGGACTATGGTTGCTGACTAATTGAG
ATGCATGCTTTGCATACTTCTGCCTGCTGGGGAGCCTGGGGACTTTCCACACCTGGTTGCTGACTAATTG
AGATGCATGCTTTGCATACTTCTGCCTGCTGGGGAGCCTGGGGACTTTCCACACCCTAACTGACACACAT
TCGCGCGTTTACCCGGGGAGCATGTCAAGGTCAAAATCGTCAAGAGCGTCAGCAGGCAGCATATCAAGGT
CAAAGTCGTCAAGGGCATCGGCTGGGAGCATGTCTAAGTCAAAATCGTCAAGGGCGTCGGTCGGCCCGCC
GCTTTCGCACTTTAGCTGTTTCTCCAGGCCACATATGATTAGTTCCAGGCCGAAAAGGAAGGCAGGTTCG
GCTCCCTGCCGGTCGAACAGCTCAATTGCTTGTTTCAGAAGTGGGGGCATAGAATCGGTGGTAGGTGTCT
CTCTTTCCTCTTTTGCTACTTGATGCTCCTGTTCCTCCAATACGCAGCCCAGTGTAAAGTGGCCCACGGC
GGACAGAGCGTACAGTGCGTTCTCCAGGGAGAAGCCTTGCTGACACAGGAACGCGAGCTGATTTTCCAGG
GTTTCGTACTGTTTCTCTGTTGGGCGGGTGCCGAGATGCACTTTAGCCCCGTCGCGATGTGAGAGGAGAG
CACAGCGGTATGACTTGGCGTTGTTCCGCAGAAAGTCTTGCCATGACTCGCCTTCCAGGGGGCAGGAGTG
GGTATGATGCCTGTCCAGCATCTCGATTGGCAGGGCATCGAGCAGGGCCCGCTTGTTCTTCACGTGCCAG
TACAGGGTAGGCTGCTCAACTCCCAGCTTTTGAGCGAGTTTCCTTGTCGTCAGGCCTTCGATACCGACTC
CATTGAGTAATTCCAGAGCAGAGTTTATGACTTTGCTCTTGTCCAGTCTAGACATGGTAATTCGATGATC
CCCCTGGGGAGAGAGGTCGGTGATTCGGTCAACGAGGGAGCCGACTGCCGACGTGCGCTCCGGAGGCTTG
CAGAATGCGGAACACCGCGCGGGCAGGAACAGGGCCCACACTACCGCCCCACACCCCGCCTCCCGCACCG
CCCCTTCCCGGCCGCTGCTCTCGGCGCGCCCTGCTGAGCAGCCGCTATTGGCCACAGCCCATCGCGGTCG
GCGCGCTGCCATTGCTCCCTGGCGCTGTCCGTCTGCGAGGGTACTAGTGAGACGTGCGGCTTCCGTTTGT
CACGTCCGGCACGCCGCGAACCGCAAGGAACCTTCCCGACTTAGGGGCGGAGCAGGAAGCGTCGCCGGGG
GGCCCACAAGGGTAGCGGCGAAGATCCGGGTGACGCTGCGAACGGACGTGAAGAATGTGCGAGACCCAGG
GTCGGCGCCGCTGCGTTTCCCGGAACCACGCCCAGAGCAGCCGCGTCCCTGCGCAAACCCAGGGCTGCCT
TGGAAAAGGCGCAACCCCAACCCCGTGGAATTATCACCTCGAGTTTACTCCCTATCAGTGATAGAGAACG
TATGAAGAGTTTACTCCCTATCAGTGATAGAGAACGTATGCAGACTTTACTCCCTATCAGTGATAGAGAA
CGTATAAGGAGTTTACTCCCTATCAGTGATAGAGAACGTATGACCAGTTTACTCCCTATCAGTGATAGAG
AACGTATCTACAGTTTACTCCCTATCAGTGATAGAGAACGTATATCCAGTTTACTCCCTATCAGTGATAG
AGAACGTATAAGCTTTGCTTATGTAAACCAGGGCGCCTATAAAAGAGTGCTGATTTTTTGAGTAAACTTC
AATTCCACAACACTTTTGTCTTATACCAACTTTCCGTACCACTTCCTACCCTCGTAAAGAATTCGCCACC
ATGACCAATGTTTACATCAAGAATTTTGGAGAAGACATGGATGATGAGCGCCTTAAGGATCTCTTTGGCA
AGTTTGGGCCTGCCTTAAGTGTGAAAGTAATGACTGATGAAAGTGGAAAATCCAAAGGATTTGGATTTGT
AAGCTTTGAAAGGCATGAAGATGCACAGAAAGCTGTGGATGAGATGAACGGAAAGGAGCTCAATGGAAAA
CAAATTTATGTTGGTCGAGCTCAGAAAAAGGTGGAACGGCAGACGGAACTTAAGCGCAAATTTGAACAGA
TGAAACAAGATAGGATCACCAGATACCAGGGTGTTAATCTTTATGTGAAAAATCTTGATGATGGTATTGA
TGATGAACGTCTCCGGAAAGAGTTTTCTCCATTTGGTACAATCACTAGTGCAAAGGTTATGATGGAGGGT
GGTCGCAGCAAAGGGTTTGGTTTTGTATGTTTCTCCTCCCCAGAAGAAGCCACTAAAGCAGTTACAGAAA
TGAACGGTAGAATTGTGGCCACAAAGCCATTGTATGTAGCTTTAGCTCAGCGCAAAGAAGAGCGCGGTGG
GGGTAGTGGCGGGGGTAGCCCAGAAAAGCGCTTGACAGTAGGGTCTCTCCGGCGTTAAACCGGTGCCGGC
GGATCCAGACCACCTCCCCTGCGAGCTAAGCTGGACAGCCAATGACGGGTAAGAGAGTGACATTTTTCAC
TAACCTAAGACAGGAGGGCCGTCAGAGCTACTGCCTAATCCAAAGACGGGTAAAAGTGATAAAAATGTAT
CACTCCAACCTAAGACAGGCGCAGCTTCCGAGGGATTTGAGATCCAGACATGATAAGATACATTGATGAG
TTTGGACAAACCAAAACTAGAATGCAGTGAAAAAAATGCCTTATTTGTGAAATTTGTGATGCTATTGCCT
TATTTGTAACCATTATAAGCTGCAATAAACAAGTTAAGTCGATAAACTGGATCTCTGCTGTCCCTGTAAT
AAACCCGAAAATTTTGAATTTTTGTAATTTGTTTTTGTAATTCTTTAGTTTGTATGTCTGTTGCTATTAT
GTCTACTATTCTTTCCCCTGCACTGTACCCCCCAATCCCCCCTTTTCTTTTAAAGGCGATACCGTCGAGA
TCCGTTCACTAATCGAATGGATCTGTCTCTGTCTCTCTCTCCACCTTCTTCTTCTATTCCTTCGGGCCTG
TCGGGTCCCCTCGGGGTTGGGAGGTGGGTCTGAAACGATAATGGTGAATATCCCTGCCTAACTCTATTCA
CTATAGAAAGTACAGCAAAAACTATTCTTAAACCTACCAAGCCTCCTACTATCATTATGAATAATTTTAT
ATACCACAGCCAATTTGTTATGTTAAACCAATTCCACAAACTTGCCCATTTATCTAATTCCAATAATTCT
TGTTCATTCTTTTCTTGCTGGTTTTGCGATTCTTCAATTAAGGAGTGTATTAAGCTTGTGTAATTGTTAA
TTTCTCTGTCCCACTCCATCCAGGTCGTGTGATTCCAAATCTGTTCCAGAGATTTATTACTCCAACTAGC
ATTCCAAGGCACAGCAGTGGTGCAAATGAGTTTTCCAGAGCAACCCCAAATCCCCAGGAGCTGTTGATCC
TTTAGGTATCTTTCCACAGCCAGGATTCTTGCCTGGAGCTGCTTGATGCCCCAGACTGTGAGTTGCAACA
GATGCTGTTGCGCCTCAATAGCCCTCAGCAAATTGTTCTGCTGCTGCACTATACCAGACAATAATTGTCT
GGCCTGTACCGTCAGCGTCATTGACGCTGCGCCCATAGTGCTTCCTGCTGCTCCCAAGAACCCAAGGAAC
AAAGCTCCTATTCCCACTGCTCTTTTTTCTCTCTGCACCACTCTTCTCTTTGCCTTGGTGGGTGCTACTC
CTAATGGTTCAATTTTTACTACTTTATATTTATATAATTCACTTCTCCAATTGTCCCTCATATCTCCTCC
TCCAGGTCTGAAGATCAGCGGCCGGCCGCTTGCTGTGCGGTGGTCTTACTTTTGTTTTGCTCTTCCTCTA
TCTTGTCTAAAGCTTCCTTGGTGTCTTTTATCTCTATCCTTTGATGCACACAATAGAGGGTTGCTACTGT
ATTATATAATGATCTAAGTTCTTCTGATCCTGTCTGAAGGGATGGTTGTAGCTGTCCCAGTATTTGTCTA
CAGCCTTCTGATGTTTCTAACAGGCCAGGATTAACTGCGAATCGTTCTAGCTCCCTGCTTGCCCATACTA
TATGTTTTAATTTATATTTTTTCTTTCCCCCTGGCCTTAACCGAATTTTTTCCCATCGCGATCTAATTCT
CCCCCGCTTAATACTGACGCTCTCGCACCCATCTCTCTCCTTCTAGCCTCCGCTAGTCAAAATTTTTGGC
GTACTCACCAGTCGCCGCCCCTCGCCTCTTGCCGTGCGCGCTTCAGCAAGCCGAGTCCTGCGTCGAGAGA
GCTCCTCTGGTTTCCCTTTCGCTTTCAAGTCCCTGTTCGGGCGCCACTGCTAGAGATTTTCCACACTGAC
TAAAAGGGTCTGAGGGATCTCTAGTTACCAGAGTCACACAACAGACGGGCACACACTACTTGAAGCACTC
AAGGCAAGCTTTATTGAGGCTTAAGCAGTGGGTTCCCTAGTTAGCCAGAGAGCTCCCAGGCTCAGATCTG
GTCTAACCAGAGAGACCCAGTACAGGCAAAAAGCAGCTGCTTATATGCAGGATCTGAGGGCTCGCCACTC
CCCAGTCCCGCCCAGGCCACGCCTCCCTGGAAAGTCCCCAGCGGAAAGTCCCTTGTAGCAAGCTCGATAT
CAGCAGTTCTTGAAGTACTCCGGATGCAGCTCTCGGGCCACGTGATGAAATGCTAGGCGGCTGTCAAACC
TCCACTCTAACACTTCTCTCTCCGGGTCATCCATCCCATGCAGGCTCACAGGGTGTAACAAGCTGGTGTT
CTCTCCTTTATTGGCCTCTTCTACCTTATCTGGCTCAACTGGTACTAGCTTGTAGCACCATCCAAAGGTC
AGTGGATATCTGACCCCTGGCCCTGGTGTGTAGTTCTGCTAATCAGGGAAGTAGCCTTGTGTGTGGTAGA
TCCACAGATCAAGGATATCTTGTCTTCTTTGGGAGTGAATTAGCCCTTCCAACTACTAAGTTTGTAGTAC
ATATTTAACAAATACAATTTCTTTAAAATGAAAATAATTCAGAGGAATCACAGGTTTAGAGTAAATGAAA
CCACAGGTAATTGGCAGTGGTAATAGGGTATGGGGTGGGAAGTTTGGGATGATTTTGGTTAGCTTGAGTT
ATCCAGTTGATCCAGACATGATAAGATACATTGATGAGTTTGGACAAACCACAACTAGAATGCAGTGAAA
AAAATGCTTTATTTGTGAAATTTGTGATGCTATTGCTTTATTTGTAACCATTATAAGCTGCAATAAACAA
GTTGATCTCCCGATCCGTCGACGTCAGGTGGCACTTTTCGGGGAAATGTGCGCGGAACCCCTATTTGTTT
ATTTTTCTAAATACATTCAAATATGTATCCGCTCATGAGACAATAACCCTGATAAATGCTTCAATAATAT
TGAAAAAGGAAGAGTATGAGTATTCAACATTTCCGTGTCGCCCTTATTCCCTTTTTTGCGGCATTTTGCC
TTCCTGTTTTTGCTCACCCAGAAACGCTGGTGAAAGTAAAAGATGCTGAAGATCAGTTGGGTGCACGAGT
GGGTTACATCGAACTGGATCTCAACAGCGGTAAGATCCTTGAGAGTTTTCGCCCCGAAGAACGTTTTCCA
ATGATGAGCACTTTTAAAGTTCTGCTATGTGGCGCGGTATTATCCCGTATTGACGCCGGGCAAGAGCAAC
TCGGTCGCCGCATACACTATTCTCAGAATGACTTGGTTGAGTACTCACCAGTCACAGAAAAGCATCTTAC
GGATGGCATGACAGTAAGAGAATTATGCAGTGCTGCCATAACCATGAGTGATAACACTGCGGCCAACTTA
CTTCTGACAACGATCGGAGGACCGAAGGAGCTAACCGCTTTTTTGCACAACATGGGGGATCATGTAACTC
GCCTTGATCGTTGGGAACCGGAGCTGAATGAAGCCATACCAAACGACGAGCGTGACACCACGATGCCTGT
AGCAATGGCAACAACGTTGCGCAAACTATTAACTGGCGAACTACTTACTCTAGCTTCCCGGCAACAATTA
ATAGACTGGATGGAGGCGGATAAAGTTGCAGGACCACTTCTGCGCTCGGCCCTTCCGGCTGGCTGGTTTA
TTGCTGATAAATCTGGAGCCGGTGAGCGTGGGTCTCGCGGTATCATTGCAGCACTGGGGCCAGATGGTAA
GCCCTCCCGTATCGTAGTTATCTACACGACGGGGAGTCAGGCAACTATGGATGAACGAAATAGACAGATC
GCTGAGATAGGTGCCTCACTGATTAAGCATTGGTAACTGTCAGACCAAGTTTACTCATATATACTTTAGA
TTGATTTAAAACTTCATTTTTAATTTAAAAGGATCTAGGTGAAGATCCTTTTTGATAATCTCATGACCAA
AATCCCTTAACGTGAGTTTTCGTTCCACTGAGCGTCAGACCCCGTAGAAAAGATCAAAGGATCTTC
